Addgene plasmid #208301: ABE-RA3.0
Purpose: Expresses ABE-RA3.0 in mammalian cells
Depositing lab: Weixin Tang. Depositing organization: University of Chicago. Publication: An adenine base editor variant expands context compatibility. Xiao YL, Wu Y, Tang W. Nat Biotechnol. 2024 Jan 2. doi: 10.1038/s41587-023-01994-3. PubMed 38168987.
Backbone
  Vector backbone: pCMV with a BR322 origin
  Backbone size w/o insert (bp): 3402
  Vector type: Mammalian Expression
Growth in bacteria
  Bacterial resistance: Ampicillin, 100 μg/mL
  Growth temperature: 37°C
  Growth strain: DH5alpha
  Copy number: High Copy
Gene/Insert
  Gene/Insert name: TadA-RA3.0-SpCas9 D10A
  Species: E. coli
  Insert size (bp): 4818
  Mutation: E27D, P48A, R51H, I76F, D108G, K110R, H122R, M126I, N127K, K161N
  Cloning method: Restriction Enzyme; 5′ cloning site Unknown (unknown if destroyed); 3′ cloning site Unknown (unknown if destroyed)
Terms and licenses: Academic/Nonprofit Terms; Industry Terms: Not Available to Industry
How to cite: ABE-RA3.0 was a gift from Weixin Tang (Addgene plasmid # 208301 ; http://n2t.net/addgene:208301 ; RRID:Addgene_208301)
