[The description below was written by a language model from this plasmid's Addgene catalogue record and pLannotate feature annotations shown in this document.]
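Description:
ABE-RA3.0 is a mammalian expression plasmid of about 8.2 kb, built on a pCMV backbone, that encodes an adenine base editor. It is propagated in E. coli from a high-copy ColE1/pBR322-type origin and selected with ampicillin through the β-lactamase gene and its native promoter. The backbone also carries remnants with no evident role in the design: lac promoter/operator elements, a short lacI fragment, a bom fragment and small pieces of an SV40 promoter and a cloning site. No mammalian selection marker is annotated, which fits use by transient transfection.

The payload is a single open reading frame driven by the human CMV immediate-early enhancer and promoter and terminated by the bovine growth hormone polyadenylation signal. A T7 promoter lies just upstream of the coding region and could support in vitro transcription. The reading frame begins with an engineered variant of the E. coli tRNA adenosine deaminase TadA, designated RA3.0, for which the record lists ten substitutions (E27D, P48A, R51H, I76F, D108G, K110R, H122R, M126I, N127K and K161N). After an unannotated gap, presumably a linker, this is fused to Streptococcus pyogenes Cas9. The automated annotation labels the Cas9 portion as a dCas9 fragment, but the catalogue entry specifies the D10A form, which is a nickase rather than a fully inactive protein. The annotated Cas9 region spans the numbering origin of the circular sequence.

In such editors, a guide RNA directs Cas9 to a target site. There the deaminase converts adenine to inosine on the exposed strand, giving A•T to G•C changes, while the nickase cuts the unedited strand to favour that outcome. The plasmid encodes no guide RNA, so one must be supplied separately. The associated publication title indicates the variant was developed to broaden sequence-context compatibility of adenine base editing.
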