Features (pLannotate 1.2.2; 16 found; start..end, strand, type, name):
   3353..3577    +  polyA_signal   bGH poly(A) signal: bovine growth hormone polyadenylation signal
   3581..3602    +  promoter       SV40 promoter (fragment): SV40 enhancer and early promoter
   3607..3623    +  misc_feature   MCS (fragment): pBluescript multiple cloning site
   3672..3688    -  protein_bind   lac operator: The lac repressor binds to the lac operator to inhibit transcription in E. coli. This inhibition can be relieved by adding lactose or isopropyl-β-D-thiogalactopyranoside (IPTG). lac repressor encoded by lacI
   3696..3726    -  promoter       lac promoter: promoter for the E. coli lac operon
   3741..3762    -  protein_bind   CAP binding site: CAP binding activates transcription in the presence of cAMP. E. coli catabolite activator protein
   3775..3867    -  CDS            lacI (fragment): lac repressor; lacI; The lac repressor binds to the lac operator to inhibit transcription in E. coli. This inhibition can be relieved by adding lactose or isopropyl-β-D-thiogalactopyranoside (IPTG).
   4050..4638    -  rep_origin     ori: high-copy-number ColE1/pMB1/pBR322/pUC origin of replication
   4809..5669    -  CDS            AmpR: β-lactamase; bla; confers resistance to ampicillin, carbenicillin, and related antibiotics
   5670..5774    -  promoter       AmpR promoter: bla
   5845..5889    -  misc_feature   bom (fragment): basis of mobility region from pBR322
   6044..6423    +  enhancer       CMV enhancer: human cytomegalovirus immediate early enhancer
   6424..6627    +  promoter       CMV promoter: human cytomegalovirus (CMV) immediate early promoter
   6669..6687    +  promoter       T7 promoter: promoter for bacteriophage T7 RNA polymerase
   6758..7243    +  CDS            tadA: TADA_ECOLI - Also known as yfhC. Experimental evidence at protein level: Swiss-Prot protein existence level 1. Catalyzes the deamination of adenosine to inosine at the wobble position 34 of tRNA(Arg2). Essential for cell viability. From Escherichia coli (strain K12).
   7355..3236    +  CDS            dCas9 (fragment) (across the origin): catalytically dead mutant of the Cas9 endonuclease from the Streptococcus pyogenes Type II CRISPR/Cas system RNA-guided DNA-binding protein that lacks endonuclease activity due to the D10A mutation in the RuvC catalytic domain and the N863A mutation in the HNH catalytic domain
>Addgene plasmid #208301 | ABE-RA3.0 | addgene full sequence | sequence record 410368 | Addgene NGS Result
TCTGGCCGCCAAGAACCTGTCCGACGCCATCCTGCTGAGCGACATCCTGAGAGTGAACACCGAGATCACC
AAGGCCCCCCTGAGCGCCTCTATGATCAAGAGATACGACGAGCACCACCAGGACCTGACCCTGCTGAAAG
CTCTCGTGCGGCAGCAGCTGCCTGAGAAGTACAAAGAGATTTTCTTCGACCAGAGCAAGAACGGCTACGC
CGGCTACATTGACGGCGGAGCCAGCCAGGAAGAGTTCTACAAGTTCATCAAGCCCATCCTGGAAAAGATG
GACGGCACCGAGGAACTGCTCGTGAAGCTGAACAGAGAGGACCTGCTGCGGAAGCAGCGGACCTTCGACA
ACGGCAGCATCCCCCACCAGATCCACCTGGGAGAGCTGCACGCCATTCTGCGGCGGCAGGAAGATTTTTA
CCCATTCCTGAAGGACAACCGGGAAAAGATCGAGAAGATCCTGACCTTCCGCATCCCCTACTACGTGGGC
CCTCTGGCCAGGGGAAACAGCAGATTCGCCTGGATGACCAGAAAGAGCGAGGAAACCATCACCCCCTGGA
ACTTCGAGGAAGTGGTGGACAAGGGCGCTTCCGCCCAGAGCTTCATCGAGCGGATGACCAACTTCGATAA
GAACCTGCCCAACGAGAAGGTGCTGCCCAAGCACAGCCTGCTGTACGAGTACTTCACCGTGTATAACGAG
CTGACCAAAGTGAAATACGTGACCGAGGGAATGAGAAAGCCCGCCTTCCTGAGCGGCGAGCAGAAAAAGG
CCATCGTGGACCTGCTGTTCAAGACCAACCGGAAAGTGACCGTGAAGCAGCTGAAAGAGGACTACTTCAA
GAAAATCGAGTGCTTCGACTCCGTGGAAATCTCCGGCGTGGAAGATCGGTTCAACGCCTCCCTGGGCACA
TACCACGATCTGCTGAAAATTATCAAGGACAAGGACTTCCTGGACAATGAGGAAAACGAGGACATTCTGG
AAGATATCGTGCTGACCCTGACACTGTTTGAGGACAGAGAGATGATCGAGGAACGGCTGAAAACCTATGC
CCACCTGTTCGACGACAAAGTGATGAAGCAGCTGAAGCGGCGGAGATACACCGGCTGGGGCAGGCTGAGC
CGGAAGCTGATCAACGGCATCCGGGACAAGCAGTCCGGCAAGACAATCCTGGATTTCCTGAAGTCCGACG
GCTTCGCCAACAGAAACTTCATGCAGCTGATCCACGACGACAGCCTGACCTTTAAAGAGGACATCCAGAA
AGCCCAGGTGTCCGGCCAGGGCGATAGCCTGCACGAGCACATTGCCAATCTGGCCGGCAGCCCCGCCATT
AAGAAGGGCATCCTGCAGACAGTGAAGGTGGTGGACGAGCTCGTGAAAGTGATGGGCCGGCACAAGCCCG
AGAACATCGTGATCGAAATGGCCAGAGAGAACCAGACCACCCAGAAGGGACAGAAGAACAGCCGCGAGAG
AATGAAGCGGATCGAAGAGGGCATCAAAGAGCTGGGCAGCCAGATCCTGAAAGAACACCCCGTGGAAAAC
ACCCAGCTGCAGAACGAGAAGCTGTACCTGTACTACCTGCAGAATGGGCGGGATATGTACGTGGACCAGG
AACTGGACATCAACCGGCTGTCCGACTACGATGTGGACCATATCGTGCCTCAGAGCTTTCTGAAGGACGA
CTCCATCGACAACAAGGTGCTGACCAGAAGCGACAAGAACCGGGGCAAGAGCGACAACGTGCCCTCCGAA
GAGGTCGTGAAGAAGATGAAGAACTACTGGCGGCAGCTGCTGAACGCCAAGCTGATTACCCAGAGAAAGT
TCGACAATCTGACCAAGGCCGAGAGAGGCGGCCTGAGCGAACTGGATAAGGCCGGCTTCATCAAGAGACA
GCTGGTGGAAACCCGGCAGATCACAAAGCACGTGGCACAGATCCTGGACTCCCGGATGAACACTAAGTAC
GACGAGAATGACAAGCTGATCCGGGAAGTGAAAGTGATCACCCTGAAGTCCAAGCTGGTGTCCGATTTCC
GGAAGGATTTCCAGTTTTACAAAGTGCGCGAGATCAACAACTACCACCACGCCCACGACGCCTACCTGAA
CGCCGTCGTGGGAACCGCCCTGATCAAAAAGTACCCTAAGCTGGAAAGCGAGTTCGTGTACGGCGACTAC
AAGGTGTACGACGTGCGGAAGATGATCGCCAAGAGCGAGCAGGAAATCGGCAAGGCTACCGCCAAGTACT
TCTTCTACAGCAACATCATGAACTTTTTCAAGACCGAGATTACCCTGGCCAACGGCGAGATCCGGAAGCG
GCCTCTGATCGAGACAAACGGCGAAACCGGGGAGATCGTGTGGGATAAGGGCCGGGATTTTGCCACCGTG
CGGAAAGTGCTGAGCATGCCCCAAGTGAATATCGTGAAAAAGACCGAGGTGCAGACAGGCGGCTTCAGCA
AAGAGTCTATCCTGCCCAAGAGGAACAGCGATAAGCTGATCGCCAGAAAGAAGGACTGGGACCCTAAGAA
GTACGGCGGCTTCGACAGCCCCACCGTGGCCTATTCTGTGCTGGTGGTGGCCAAAGTGGAAAAGGGCAAG
TCCAAGAAACTGAAGAGTGTGAAAGAGCTGCTGGGGATCACCATCATGGAAAGAAGCAGCTTCGAGAAGA
ATCCCATCGACTTTCTGGAAGCCAAGGGCTACAAAGAAGTGAAAAAGGACCTGATCATCAAGCTGCCTAA
GTACTCCCTGTTCGAGCTGGAAAACGGCCGGAAGAGAATGCTGGCCTCTGCCGGCGAACTGCAGAAGGGA
AACGAACTGGCCCTGCCCTCCAAATATGTGAACTTCCTGTACCTGGCCAGCCACTATGAGAAGCTGAAGG
GCTCCCCCGAGGATAATGAGCAGAAACAGCTGTTTGTGGAACAGCACAAGCACTACCTGGACGAGATCAT
CGAGCAGATCAGCGAGTTCTCCAAGAGAGTGATCCTGGCCGACGCTAATCTGGACAAAGTGCTGTCCGCC
TACAACAAGCACCGGGATAAGCCCATCAGAGAGCAGGCCGAGAATATCATCCACCTGTTTACCCTGACCA
ATCTGGGAGCCCCTGCCGCCTTCAAGTACTTTGACACCACCATCGACCGGAAGAGGTACACCAGCACCAA
AGAGGTGCTGGACGCCACCCTGATCCACCAGAGCATCACCGGCCTGTACGAGACACGGATCGACCTGTCT
CAGCTGGGAGGTGACTCTGGCGGCTCAAAAAGAACCGCCGACGGCAGCGAATTCGAGCCCAAGAAGAAGA
GGAAAGTCTAACCGGTCATCATCACCATCACCATTGAGTTTAAACCCGCTGATCAGCCTCGACTGTGCCT
TCTAGTTGCCAGCCATCTGTTGTTTGCCCCTCCCCCGTGCCTTCCTTGACCCTGGAAGGTGCCACTCCCA
CTGTCCTTTCCTAATAAAATGAGGAAATTGCATCGCATTGTCTGAGTAGGTGTCATTCTATTCTGGGGGG
TGGGGTGGGGCAGGACAGCAAGGGGGAGGATTGGGAAGACAATAGCAGGCATGCTGGGGATGCGGTGGGC
TCTATGGCTTCTGAGGCGGAAAGAACCAGCTGGGGCTCGATACCGTCGACCTCTAGCTAGAGCTTGGCGT
AATCATGGTCATAGCTGTTTCCTGTGTGAAATTGTTATCCGCTCACAATTCCACACAACATACGAGCCGG
AAGCATAAAGTGTAAAGCCTAGGGTGCCTAATGAGTGAGCTAACTCACATTAATTGCGTTGCGCTCACTG
CCCGCTTTCCAGTCGGGAAACCTGTCGTGCCAGCTGCATTAATGAATCGGCCAACGCGCGGGGAGAGGCG
GTTTGCGTATTGGGCGCTCTTCCGCTTCCTCGCTCACTGACTCGCTGCGCTCGGTCGTTCGGCTGCGGCG
AGCGGTATCAGCTCACTCAAAGGCGGTAATACGGTTATCCACAGAATCAGGGGATAACGCAGGAAAGAAC
ATGTGAGCAAAAGGCCAGCAAAAGGCCAGGAACCGTAAAAAGGCCGCGTTGCTGGCGTTTTTCCATAGGC
TCCGCCCCCCTGACGAGCATCACAAAAATCGACGCTCAAGTCAGAGGTGGCGAAACCCGACAGGACTATA
AAGATACCAGGCGTTTCCCCCTGGAAGCTCCCTCGTGCGCTCTCCTGTTCCGACCCTGCCGCTTACCGGA
TACCTGTCCGCCTTTCTCCCTTCGGGAAGCGTGGCGCTTTCTCATAGCTCACGCTGTAGGTATCTCAGTT
CGGTGTAGGTCGTTCGCTCCAAGCTGGGCTGTGTGCACGAACCCCCCGTTCAGCCCGACCGCTGCGCCTT
ATCCGGTAACTATCGTCTTGAGTCCAACCCGGTAAGACACGACTTATCGCCACTGGCAGCAGCCACTGGT
AACAGGATTAGCAGAGCGAGGTATGTAGGCGGTGCTACAGAGTTCTTGAAGTGGTGGCCTAACTACGGCT
ACACTAGAAGAACAGTATTTGGTATCTGCGCTCTGCTGAAGCCAGTTACCTTCGGAAAAAGAGTTGGTAG
CTCTTGATCCGGCAAACAAACCACCGCTGGTAGCGGTGGTTTTTTTGTTTGCAAGCAGCAGATTACGCGC
AGAAAAAAAGGATCTCAAGAAGATCCTTTGATCTTTTCTACGGGGTCTGACACTCAGTGGAACGAAAACT
CACGTTAAGGGATTTTGGTCATGAGATTATCAAAAAGGATCTTCACCTAGATCCTTTTAAATTAAAAATG
AAGTTTTAAATCAATCTAAAGTATATATGAGTAAACTTGGTCTGACAGTTACCAATGCTTAATCAGTGAG
GCACCTATCTCAGCGATCTGTCTATTTCGTTCATCCATAGTTGCCTGACTCCCCGTCGTGTAGATAACTA
CGATACGGGAGGGCTTACCATCTGGCCCCAGTGCTGCAATGATACCGCGGCTACCACGCTCACCGGCTCC
AGATTTATCAGCAATAAACCAGCCAGCCGGAAGGGCCGAGCGCAGAAGTGGTCCTGCAACTTTATCCGCC
TCCATCCAGTCTATTAATTGTTGCCGGGAAGCTAGAGTAAGTAGTTCGCCAGTTAATAGTTTGCGCAACG
TTGTTGCCATTGCTACAGGCATCGTGGTGTCACGCTCGTCGTTTGGTATGGCTTCATTCAGCTCCGGTTC
CCAACGATCAAGGCGAGTTACATGATCCCCCATGTTGTGCAAAAAAGCGGTTAGCTCCTTCGGTCCTCCG
ATCGTTGTCAGAAGTAAGTTGGCCGCAGTGTTATCACTCATGGTTATGGCAGCACTGCATAATTCTCTTA
CTGTCATGCCATCCGTAAGATGCTTTTCTGTGACTGGTGAGTACTCAACCAAGTCATTCTGAGAATAGTG
TATGCGGCGACCGAGTTGCTCTTGCCCGGCGTCAATACGGGATAATACCGCGCCACATAGCAGAACTTTA
AAAGTGCTCATCATTGGAAAACGTTCTTCGGGGCGAAAACTCTCAAGGATCTTACCGCTGTTGAGATCCA
GTTCGATGTAACCCACTCGTGCACCCAACTGATCTTCAGCATCTTTTACTTTCACCAGCGTTTCTGGGTG
AGCAAAAACAGGAAGGCAAAATGCCGCAAAAAAGGGAATAAGGGCGACACGGAAATGTTGAATACTCATA
CTCTTCCTTTTTCAATATTATTGAAGCATTTATCAGGGTTATTGTCTCATGAGCGGATACATATTTGAAT
GTATTTAGAAAAATAAACAAATAGGGGTTCCGCGCACATTTCCCCGAAAAGTGCCACCTGACGTCGACGG
ATCGGGAGATCGATCTCCCGATCCCCTAGGGTCGACTCTCAGTACAATCTGCTCTGATGCCGCATAGTTA
AGCCAGTATCTGCTCCCTGCTTGTGTGTTGGAGGTCGCTGAGTAGTGCGCGAGCAAAATTTAAGCTACAA
CAAGGCAAGGCTTGACCGACAATTGCATGAAGAATCTGCTTAGGGTTAGGCGTTTTGCGCTGCTTCGCGA
TGTACGGGCCAGATATACGCGTTGACATTGATTATTGACTAGTTATTAATAGTAATCAATTACGGGGTCA
TTAGTTCATAGCCCATATATGGAGTTCCGCGTTACATAACTTACGGTAAATGGCCCGCCTGGCTGACCGC
CCAACGACCCCCGCCCATTGACGTCAATAATGACGTATGTTCCCATAGTAACGCCAATAGGGACTTTCCA
TTGACGTCAATGGGTGGAGTATTTACGGTAAACTGCCCACTTGGCAGTACATCAAGTGTATCATATGCCA
AGTACGCCCCCTATTGACGTCAATGACGGTAAATGGCCCGCCTGGCATTATGCCCAGTACATGACCTTAT
GGGACTTTCCTACTTGGCAGTACATCTACGTATTAGTCATCGCTATTACCATGGTGATGCGGTTTTGGCA
GTACATCAATGGGCGTGGATAGCGGTTTGACTCACGGGGATTTCCAAGTCTCCACCCCATTGACGTCAAT
GGGAGTTTGTTTTGGCACCAAAATCAACGGGACTTTCCAAAATGTCGTAACAACTCCGCCCCATTGACGC
AAATGGGCGGTAGGCGTGTACGGTGGGAGGTCTATATAAGCAGAGCTGGTTTAGTGAACCGTCAGATCCG
CTAGAGATCCGCGGCCGCTAATACGACTCACTATAGGGAGAGCCGCCACCATGAAACGGACAGCCGACGG
AAGCGAGTTCGAGTCACCAAAGAAGAAGCGGAAAGTCATGTCTGAAGTCGAGTTTAGCCACGAGTATTGG
ATGAGGCACGCACTGACCCTGGCAAAGCGAGCATGGGATGAAAGAGATGTCCCCGTGGGCGCCGTGCTGG
TGCACAACAATAGAGTGATCGGAGAGGGATGGAACAGGGCAATCGGCCACCACGACCCTACCGCACACGC
AGAGATCATGGCACTGAGGCAGGGAGGCCTGGTCATGCAGAATTACCGCCTGTTCGATGCCACCCTGTAT
GTGACACTGGAGCCATGCGTGATGTGCGCAGGAGCAATGATCCACAGCAGGATCGGAAGAGTGGTGTTCG
GAGCACGGGGCGCCAGGACCGGCGCAGCAGGCTCCCTGATGGATGTGCTGCGCCACCCCGGCATAAAACA
CCGGGTGGAGATCACAGAGGGAATCCTGGCAGACGAGTGCGCCGCCCTGCTGAGCGATTTCTTTAGAATG
CGGAGACAGGAGATCAAGGCCCAGAAGAACGCACAGAGCTCCACCGACTCTGGAGGATCTAGCGGAGGAT
CCTCTGGCAGCGAGACACCAGGAACAAGCGAGTCAGCAACACCAGAGAGCAGTGGCGGCAGCAGCGGCGG
CAGCGACAAGAAGTACAGCATCGGCCTGGCCATCGGCACCAACTCTGTGGGCTGGGCCGTGATCACCGAC
GAGTACAAGGTGCCCAGCAAGAAATTCAAGGTGCTGGGCAACACCGACCGGCACAGCATCAAGAAGAACC
TGATCGGAGCCCTGCTGTTCGACAGCGGCGAAACAGCCGAGGCCACCCGGCTGAAGAGAACCGCCAGAAG
AAGATACACCAGACGGAAGAACCGGATCTGCTATCTGCAAGAGATCTTCAGCAACGAGATGGCCAAGGTG
GACGACAGCTTCTTCCACAGACTGGAAGAGTCCTTCCTGGTGGAAGAGGATAAGAAGCACGAGCGGCACC
CCATCTTCGGCAACATCGTGGACGAGGTGGCCTACCACGAGAAGTACCCCACCATCTACCACCTGAGAAA
GAAACTGGTGGACAGCACCGACAAGGCCGACCTGCGGCTGATCTATCTGGCCCTGGCCCACATGATCAAG
TTCCGGGGCCACTTCCTGATCGAGGGCGACCTGAACCCCGACAACAGCGACGTGGACAAGCTGTTCATCC
AGCTGGTGCAGACCTACAACCAGCTGTTCGAGGAAAACCCCATCAACGCCAGCGGCGTGGACGCCAAGGC
CATCCTGTCTGCCAGACTGAGCAAGAGCAGACGGCTGGAAAATCTGATCGCCCAGCTGCCCGGCGAAAAG
AAGAATGGCCTGTTCGGAAACCTGATTGCCCTGAGCCTGGGCCTGACCCCCAACTTCAAGAGCAACTTCG
ACCTGGCCGAGGATGCCAAACTGCAGCTGAGCAAGGACACCTACGACGACGACCTGGACAACCTGCTGGC
CCAGATCGGCGACCAGTACGCCGACCTGTT
